Addgene plasmid #217293: pLM433
Purpose: (Empty Backbone) For creating CyanoTag vectors by Golden Gate cloning (BspQI version)
Depositing lab: Luke Mackinder. Depositing organization: University of York.
Backbone
  Vector backbone: pLM434
  Backbone size (bp): 8400
  Vector type: Synthetic Biology
  Tag / fusion protein: mNeonGreen - 3x FLAG (C terminal on insert)
Growth in bacteria
  Bacterial resistance: Ampicillin, 100 μg/mL
  Growth temperature: 37°C
  Growth strain: ccdB Survival
  Copy number: Unknown
Gene/Insert
  Cloning method: Golden Gate
Terms and licenses: Academic/Nonprofit Terms; Industry Terms: Not Available to Industry
How to cite: pLM433 was a gift from Luke Mackinder (Addgene plasmid # 217293 ; http://n2t.net/addgene:217293 ; RRID:Addgene_217293)
