[The description below was written by a language model from this plasmid's Addgene catalogue record and pLannotate feature annotations shown in this document.]
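Description:
pLM433 is an empty synthetic-biology backbone of about 8.4 kb, derived from pLM434 and intended for building "CyanoTag" vectors by Golden Gate assembly; this is the version designed for use with the type IIS enzyme BspQI. It replicates in E. coli from a high-copy ColE1/pUC-type origin and is selected with ampicillin through a bla cassette driven by its own promoter. It carries two copies of the gyrase-poisoning toxin gene ccdB, each preceded by a partial ccdA fragment, so it must be maintained in a ccdB-tolerant strain. The two ccdB cassettes flank the origin/AmpR segment, an arrangement consistent with two counter-selectable dropout positions that are replaced by user-supplied fragments during assembly. The record does not state what those fragments are, and the BspQI sites themselves are not annotated.

The remainder of the plasmid is the tagging payload. An mNeonGreen coding sequence, catalogued as an mNeonGreen–3xFLAG tag fused to the C terminus of the inserted sequence, is followed by the rrnB T1 and T7Te transcription terminators. Next comes a kanamycin resistance gene (aph(3')-Ia) with adjoining Tn903/IS1 remnants. After this, on the opposite strand, sits codA (cytosine deaminase, which converts 5-fluorocytosine to toxic 5-fluorouracil) under a sacB promoter fragment, providing a potential negative selection marker. A second, near full-length mNeonGreen copy lies after this block. The direct repeat of mNeonGreen around the KanR–codA markers suggests a design in which the markers could later be lost by recombination to leave a single tag, but the record does not confirm this. The FLAG epitope is not separately annotated, the short "PDK intron" hits are probably incidental matches, and the target organism is implied only by the CyanoTag name.
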