Features (pLannotate 1.2.2; 18 found; start..end, strand, type, name):
      1..708     +  CDS            mNeonGreen: mNeonGreen is a basic (constitutively fluorescent) green/yellow fluorescent protein published in 2013, derived from Branchiostoma lanceolatum. It is reported to be a very rapidly-maturing monomer with moderate acid sensitivity.
    791..837     +  terminator     rrnB T1 terminator: transcription terminator T1 from the E. coli rrnB gene
    876..903     +  terminator     T7Te terminator: phage T7 early transcription terminator
   1053..1868    +  CDS            KanR: aminoglycoside phosphotransferase; aph(3')-Ia; confers resistance to kanamycin in bacteria or G418 (Geneticin®) in eukaryotes
   2009..2173    +  CDS            TRA2_ECOLX (fragment): Protein predicted: Swiss-Prot protein existence level 4. Required for transposition of transposon Tn903. From Escherichia coli.
   2166..2758    +  mobile_element IS1 (fragment): prokaryotic transposable element IS1
   2884..4164    -  CDS            codA: CODA_ECOLI - Experimental evidence at protein level: Swiss-Prot protein existence level 1. Catalyzes the hydrolytic deamination of cytosine to uracil. Is involved in the pyrimidine salvage pathway, which allows the cell to utilize cytosine for pyrimidine nucleotide synthesis. Is also able to catalyze deamination of isoguanine, a mutagenic oxidation product of adenine in DNA, and of isocytosine. To a lesser extent, also catalyzes the conversion of 5-fluorocytosine (5FC) to 5-fluorouracil (5FU); this activity allows the formation of a cytotoxic chemotherapeutic agent from a non-cytotoxic precurs
   4165..4464    -  promoter       sacB promoter (fragment): sacR; sacB promoter and control region
   4465..5169    +  CDS            mNeonGreen: mNeonGreen is a basic (constitutively fluorescent) green/yellow fluorescent protein published in 2013, derived from Branchiostoma lanceolatum. It is reported to be a very rapidly-maturing monomer with moderate acid sensitivity.
   5255..5324    +  intron         PDK intron (fragment): pdk; modified pyruvate orthophosphate dikinase intron from Flaveria trinervia 3.0
   5415..5573    +  CDS            ccdA (fragment): CCDA_ECO57 - Also known as H, letA. Experimental evidence at protein level: Swiss-Prot protein existence level 1. Antitoxin component of a type II toxin-antitoxin (TA) system which inhibits the post-segregational killing (PSK) of plasmid-free cells, also referred to as a plasmid addiction system. Binds to and blocks the activity of CcdB; will also remove bound CcdB protein from the CcdB-GyrA complex by forming a CcdA-CcdB complex, a process termed rejuvenation. Functions as a transcriptional corepressor for the ccdAB operon, repression also requires CcdB (By similarity). From Escherichia coli
   5578..5883    +  CDS            ccdB: CcdB, a bacterial toxin that poisons DNA gyrase; ccdB; Plasmids containing the ccdB gene cannot be propagated in standard E. coli strains.
   5948..6536    -  rep_origin     ori: high-copy-number ColE1/pMB1/pBR322/pUC origin of replication
   6707..7567    -  CDS            AmpR: β-lactamase; bla; confers resistance to ampicillin, carbenicillin, and related antibiotics
   7568..7672    -  promoter       AmpR promoter: bla
   7690..7759    +  intron         PDK intron (fragment): pdk; modified pyruvate orthophosphate dikinase intron from Flaveria trinervia 3.0
   7850..8008    +  CDS            ccdA (fragment): CCDA_ECO57 - Also known as H, letA. Experimental evidence at protein level: Swiss-Prot protein existence level 1. Antitoxin component of a type II toxin-antitoxin (TA) system which inhibits the post-segregational killing (PSK) of plasmid-free cells, also referred to as a plasmid addiction system. Binds to and blocks the activity of CcdB; will also remove bound CcdB protein from the CcdB-GyrA complex by forming a CcdA-CcdB complex, a process termed rejuvenation. Functions as a transcriptional corepressor for the ccdAB operon, repression also requires CcdB (By similarity). From Escherichia coli
   8013..8318    +  CDS            ccdB: CcdB, a bacterial toxin that poisons DNA gyrase; ccdB; Plasmids containing the ccdB gene cannot be propagated in standard E. coli strains.
>Addgene plasmid #217293 | pLM433 | addgene full sequence | sequence record 435614 | Addgene NGS Result
ATGGTTAGTAAGGGTGAGGAAGACAATATGGCAAGCCTGCCGGCAACGCACGAACTGCATATCTTTGGTT
CGATCAACGGCGTGGACTTTGACATGGTCGGCCAGGGGACTGGTAACCCGAACGATGGCTACGAGGAACT
GAACCTGAAATCGACAAAAGGCGATCTGCAATTCTCGCCATGGATTCTCGTGCCGCATATTGGGTACGGC
TTTCACCAGTATTTGCCGTATCCAGATGGCATGAGTCCGTTTCAAGCCGCTATGGTCGATGGTAGCGGCT
ATCAGGTGCATCGCACTATGCAGTTTGAAGACGGCGCCAGTTTGACAGTCAATTACCGTTACACTTATGA
AGGCTCGCATATTAAAGGTGAGGCGCAAGTTAAGGGTACCGGGTTTCCCGCCGACGGTCCCGTGATGACT
AATAGCCTGACCGCGGCTGATTGGTGCCGTAGCAAAAAAACCTACCCGAACGACAAAACCATCATTTCCA
CGTTTAAATGGAGCTATACTACAGGTAACGGGAAGCGCTATCGCTCGACGGCGCGCACTACATACACGTT
CGCGAAACCGATGGCCGCGAATTACCTCAAAAACCAGCCGATGTATGTGTTTCGTAAAACCGAGCTGAAA
CATAGCAAGACAGAACTGAACTTTAAAGAGTGGCAGAAAGCATTCACAGACGTCATGGGCATGGATGAAC
TGTACAAGGGCGGTGGCGATTACAAAGATCACGATGGCGATTACAAAGATCACGACATCGACTATAAGGA
TGACGATGATAAGTAGGCTTCAAATAAAACGAAAGGCTCAGTCGAAAGACTGGGCCTTTCGTTTTATCTG
TTTTTGTCGGGAACGCTCTCTACTAGAGTCACACTGGCTCACCTTCGGGTGGGCCTTTCTGCGGGAATTC
GATTGATCCGTCGACCTGCAGGGGGGGGGGGGAAAGCCACGTTGTGTCTCAAAATCTCTGATGTTACATT
GCACAAGATAAAAATATATCATCATGAACAATAAAACTGTCTGCTTACATAAACAGTAATACAAGGGGTG
TTATGAGCCATATTCAACGGGAAACGTCTTGCTCGAGGCCGCGATTAAATTCCAACATGGATGCTGATTT
ATATGGGTATAAATGGGCTCGCGATAATGTCGGGCAATCAGGTGCGACAATCTATCGATTGTATGGGAAG
CCCGATGCGCCAGAGTTGTTTCTGAAACATGGCAAAGGTAGCGTTGCCAATGATGTTACAGATGAGATGG
TCAGACTAAACTGGCTGACGGAATTTATGCCTCTTCCGACCATCAAGCATTTTATCCGTACTCCTGATGA
TGCATGGTTACTCACCACTGCGATCCCCGGGAAAACAGCATTCCAGGTATTAGAAGAATATCCTGATTCA
GGTGAAAATATTGTTGATGCGCTGGCAGTGTTCCTGCGCCGGTTGCATTCGATTCCTGTTTGTAATTGTC
CTTTTAACAGCGATCGCGTATTTCGTCTCGCTCAGGCGCAATCACGAATGAATAACGGTTTGGTTGATGC
GAGTGATTTTGATGACGAGCGTAATGGCTGGCCTGTTGAACAAGTCTGGAAAGAAATGCATAAGCTTTTG
CCATTCTCACCGGATTCAGTCGTCACTCATGGTGATTTCTCACTTGATAACCTTATTTTTGACGAGGGGA
AATTAATAGGTTGTATTGATGTTGGACGCGTCGGAATCGCAGACCGATACCAGGATCTTGCCATCCTATG
GAACTGCCTCGGTGAGTTTTCTCCTTCATTACAGAAACGGCTTTTTCAAAAATATGGTATTGATAATCCT
GATATGAATAAATTGCAGTTTCATTTGATGCTCGATGAGTTTTTCTAATCAGAATTGGTTAATTGGTTGT
AACACTGGCAGAGCATTACGCTGACTTGACGGGACGGCGGCTTTGTTGAATAAATCGAACTTTTGCTGAG
TTGAAGGATCAGATCACGCATCTTCCCGACAACGCAGACCGTTCCGTGGCAAAGCAAAAGTTCAAAATCA
CCAACTGGTCCACCTACAACAAAGCTCTCATCAACCGTGGCTCCCTCACTTTCTGGCTGGATGATGGGGC
GATTCAGGCCTGGTATGAGCCAGCAACACCTTCTTCACGAGGCAGACCTCAGCGCTCCTCCACCGCTGCA
GTTCACTTACACCGCTTCTCAACCCGGTACGCACCAGAAAATCATTGATATGGCCATGAATGGCGTTGGA
TGCCGGGCAACAGCCCGCATTATGGGCGTTGGCCTCAACACGATTTTACGTCACTTAAAAAACTCAGGCC
GCAGTCGGTAACCTCGCGCATACAGCCGGGCAGTGACGTCATCGTCTGCGCGGAAATGGACGAACAGTGG
GGCTATGTCGGGGCTAAATCGCGCCAGCGCTGGCTGTTTTACGCGTATGACAGTCTCCGGAAGACGGTTG
TTGCGCACGTATTCGGTGAACGCACTATGGCGACGCTGGGGCGTCTTATGAGCCTGCTGTCACCCTTTGA
CGTGGTGATATGGATGACGGATGGCTGGCCGCTGTATGAATCCCGCCTGAAGGGAAAGCTGCACGTAATC
AGCAAGCGATATACGCAGCGAATTGAGCGGCATAACCTGAATCTGAGGCAGCACCTGGCACGGCTGGGAC
GGAAGTCGCTGTCGTTCTCAAAATCGGTGGAGCTGCATGACAAAGTCATCGGGCATTATCTGAACATAAA
ACACTATCAATAAGTTGGAATCATTACCAAAAGGTTAGGAATACGGTTAGCCATTTGCCTGCTTTTATAT
AGTTCATATGGGATTCACCTTTATGTTGATAAGAAATAAAAGAAAATGCCAATAGGATATCGGCATTTTC
TTTTGCGTTTTCAACGTTTGTAATCGATGGCTTCTGGCTGCTCCAGATATACGGTGGTTTGTGCCGGTTG
TGTGCTGGCAATCACCTTGCCGCCACGTACCGAATAACGTACCGGAACCTGACGGCGCAGCGCATCAAAC
CCATTTTCAGCCGGCAGGATAATCAGGTTGGCGCTGTTTCCGGCGGCAATGCCGTAATCCTGCAAATTCA
ACGTCCTTGCGCTGTGGTGGGTGATTAAATTCAGGCCATCGTTAATCTGCCCGTAGCCCATCAACTGGCA
AACATGCAGCCCCATATGCAGCACTTGCAGCATATTCGCCGTTCCCAGCGGATACCACGGATCGAAGACA
TCATCGTGACCAAAGCAGACGTTAATGCCCGATTCCAGCATCTCTTTAACGCGCGTGATGCCGCGACGTT
TTGGATACGTATCGAAACGTCCTTGCAGATGAATATTGACCAGCGGGTTGGCGACAAAGTTAATACCGGA
CATTTTCAGCAAGCGGAACAGGCGTGAGGTATACGCCCCGTTATAGGAGTGCATTGCCGTGGTGTGGCTG
GCGGTGACGCGCGCGCCCATGCCTTCATGGTGCGCCAGGGCAGCAACGGTTTCGACAAAGCGCGACTGCT
CGTCATCGATCTCATCACAGTGAACGTCGATGAGACGGTCGTATTTTTGCGCCAGGGCGAAGGTTTTATG
CAGCGATTCCACGCCGTATTCACGGGTAAATTCAAAATGCGGAATCGCCCCCACTACATCTGCCCCTAAG
CGTAACGCCTCTTCCAGCAACGCTTCACCGTTGGGATACGACAAAATCCCTTCCTGAGGGAAGGCGACGA
TTTGCAGATCAATCCACGGCGCGACTTCCTGCTTCACTTCCAGCATTGCTTTCAGCGCAGTTAGCGTTGC
ATCCGAAACATCGACATGGGTACGCACATGCTGAATGCCGTTGGCAATCTGCCATTTCAGCGTTTGCCAT
GCGCGTTGTTTCACATCGTCATGGGTTAATAACGCTTTGCGCTCGGCCCAGCGTTCAATGCCTTCAAACA
GCGTGCCGGACTGATTCCAGTTCGGTTGTCCGGCGGTTTGCGTGGTGTCCAGGTGAATATGTGGCTCCAC
AAACGGCGGTATAACTAAACCTTGTTCGGCATCCAGGCTGTTTTCAGTTATGGGCATCACGCCGGATTGC
GCATCAATGGCGCTGATTTTTCCGTCCTGCAGATGAATCTGCCACAGCCCCTCTTCGCCTGGTAACCGGG
CGTTAATAATTGTTTGTAAAGCGTTATTCGACATCGTTCATGTCTCCTTTTTTATGTACTGTGTTAGCGG
TCTGCTTCTTCCAGCCCTCCTGTTTGAAGATGGCAAGTTAGTTACGCACAATAAAAAAAGACCTAAAATA
TGTAAGGGGTGACGCCAAAGTATACACTTTGCCCTTTACACATTTTAGGTCTTGCCTGCTTTATCAGTAA
CAAACCCGCGCGATTTACTTTTCGACCTCATTCTATTAGATTCTCGTTTGGATTGCAACTGGTCTATTTT
CCTCTTTTGTTTGATAGAAAATCATAAAAGGATTTGCAGACTACGGGCCTAAAGGTTAGTAAGGGTGAGG
AAGACAATATGGCAAGCCTGCCGGCAACGCACGAACTGCATATCTTTGGTTCGATCAACGGCGTGGACTT
TGACATGGTCGGCCAGGGGACTGGTAACCCGAACGATGGCTACGAGGAACTGAACCTGAAATCGACAAAA
GGCGATCTGCAATTCTCGCCATGGATTCTCGTGCCGCATATTGGGTACGGCTTTCACCAGTATTTGCCGT
ATCCAGATGGCATGAGTCCGTTTCAAGCCGCTATGGTCGATGGTAGCGGCTATCAGGTGCATCGCACTAT
GCAGTTTGAAGACGGCGCCAGTTTGACAGTCAATTACCGTTACACTTATGAAGGCTCGCATATTAAAGGT
GAGGCGCAAGTTAAGGGTACCGGGTTTCCCGCCGACGGTCCCGTGATGACTAATAGCCTGACCGCGGCTG
ATTGGTGCCGTAGCAAAAAAACCTACCCGAACGACAAAACCATCATTTCCACGTTTAAATGGAGCTATAC
TACAGGTAACGGGAAGCGCTATCGCTCGACGGCGCGCACTACATACACGTTCGCGAAACCGATGGCCGCG
AATTACCTCAAAAACCAGCCGATGTATGTGTTTCGTAAAACCGAGCTGAAACATAGCAAGACAGAACTGA
ACTTTAAAGAGTGGCAGAAAGCATTCACAGACGTCATGGGCATGGATGAACTGTACAAGGGCGGTGGCGA
TTACAAAGATCACGATGGCGATTACAAAGATCACGACATCGACTATAAGGATGACGATGATAAGTAGTGA
AGAGCTAAAAGCCAGATAACAGTATGCGTATTTGCGCGCTGATTTTTGCGGTATAAGAATATATACTGAT
ATGTATACCCGAAGTATGTCAAAAAGAGGTATGCTATGAAGCAGCGTATTACAGTGACAGTTGACAGCGA
CAGCTATCAGTTGCTCAAGGCATATATGATGTCAATATCTCCGGTCTGGTAAGCACAACCATGCAGAATG
AAGCCCGTCGTCTGCGTGCCGAACGCTGGAAAGCGGAAAATCAGGAAGGGATGGCTGAGGTCGCCCGGTT
TATTGAAATGAACGGCTCTTTTGCTGACGAGAACAGGGGCTGGTGAAATGCAGTTTAAGGTTTACACCTA
TAAAAGAGAGAGCCGTTATCGTCTGTTTGTGGATGTACAGAGTGATATTATTGACACGCCCGGGCGACGG
ATGGTGATCCCCCTGGCCAGTGCACGTCTGCTGTCAGATAAAGTCCCCCGTGAACTTTACCCGGTGGTGC
ATATCGGGGATGAAAGCTGGCGCATGATGACCACCGATATGGCCAGTGTGCCGGTGTCCGTTATCGGGGA
AGAAGTGGCTGATCTCAGCCACCGCGAAAATGACATCAAAAACGCCATTAACCTGATGTTCTGGGGAATA
TAAATGTCAGGCTCCCTTATACACAGCCAGTCTGCAGGTCGACCATAGTGCTCTTCACTTGAGACTCTTT
CCATAGGCTCCGCCCCCCTGACGAGCATCACAAAAATCGACGCTCAAGTCAGAGGTGGCGAAACCCGACA
GGACTATAAAGATACCAGGCGTTTCCCCCTGGAAGCTCCCTCGTGCGCTCTCCTGTTCCGACCCTGCCGC
TTACCGGATACCTGTCCGCCTTTCTCCCTTCGGGAAGCGTGGCGCTTTCTCATAGCTCACGCTGTAGGTA
TCTCAGTTCGGTGTAGGTCGTTCGCTCCAAGCTGGGCTGTGTGCACGAACCCCCCGTTCAGCCCGACCGC
TGCGCCTTATCCGGTAACTATCGTCTTGAGCCCAACCCGGTAAGACACGACTTATCGCCACTGGCAGCAG
CCACTGGTAACAGGATTAGCAGAGCGAGGTATGTAGGCGGTGCTACAGAGTTCTTGAAGTGGTGGCCTAA
CTACGGCTACACTAGAAGAACAGTATTTGGTATCTGCGCTCTGCTGAAGCCAGTTACCTTCGGAAAAAGA
GTTGGTAGCTCTTGATCCGACAAACAAACCACCGCTGGTAGCGGTGGTTTTTTTGTTTGCAAGCAGCAGA
TTACGCGCAGAAAAAAAGGATCTCAAGAAGATCCTTTGATCTTTTCTACGGGGTCTGACGCTCAGTGGAA
CGAAAACTCACGTTAAGGGATTTTGGTCATGAGATTATCAAAAAGGATCTTCACCTAGATCCTTTTAAAT
TAAAAATGAAGTTTTAAATCAATCTAAAGTATATATGAGTAAACTTGGTCTGACAGTTACCAATGCTTAA
TCAGTGAGGCACCTATCTCAGCGATCTGTCTATTTCGTTCATCCATAGTTGCCTGGCTCCCCGTCGTGTA
GATAACTACGATACGGGAGGGCTTACCATCTGGCCCCAGTGCTGCAATGATACCGCGTGACCCACGCTCA
CCGGCTCCAGATTTATCAGCAATAAACCAGCCAGCCGGAAGGGCCGAGCGCAGAAGTGGTCCTGCAACTT
TATCCGCCTCCATCCAGTCTATTAATTGTTGCCGGGAAGCTAGAGTAAGTAGTTCGCCAGTTAATAGTTT
GCGCAACGTTGTTGCCATTGCTACAGGCATCGTGGTGTCACGCTCGTCGTTTGGTATGGCTTCATTCAGC
TCCGGTTCCCAACGATCAAGGCGAGTTACATGATCCCCCATGTTGTGCAAAAAAGCGGTTAGCTCCTTCG
GTCCTCCGATCGTTGTCAGAAGTAAGTTGGCCGCAGTGTTATCACTCATGGTTATGGCAGCACTGCATAA
TTCTCTTACTGTCATGCCATCCGTAAGATGCTTTTCTGTGACTGGTGAGTACTCAACCAAGTCATTCTGA
GAATAGTGTATGCGGCGACCGAGTTGCTCTTGCCCGGCGTCAATACGGGATAATACCGCGCCACATAGCA
GAACTTTAAAAGTGCTCATCATTGGAAAACGTTCTTCGGGGCGAAAACTCTCAAGGATCTTACCGCTGTT
GAGATCCAGTTCGATGTAACCCACTCGTGCACCCAACTGATCTTCAGCATCTTTTACTTTCACCAGCGTT
TCTGGGTGAGCAAAAACAGGAAGGCAAAATGCCGCAAAAAAGGGAATAAGGGCGACACGGAAATGTTGAA
TACTCATACTCTTCCTTTTTCAATATTATTGAAGCATTTATCAGGGTTATTGTCTCATGAGCGGATACAT
ATTTGAATGTATTTAGAAAAATAAACAAATAGGGGTTCCGCGGAGTCAGACTTGAAGAGCTAAAAGCCAG
ATAACAGTATGCGTATTTGCGCGCTGATTTTTGCGGTATAAGAATATATACTGATATGTATACCCGAAGT
ATGTCAAAAAGAGGTATGCTATGAAGCAGCGTATTACAGTGACAGTTGACAGCGACAGCTATCAGTTGCT
CAAGGCATATATGATGTCAATATCTCCGGTCTGGTAAGCACAACCATGCAGAATGAAGCCCGTCGTCTGC
GTGCCGAACGCTGGAAAGCGGAAAATCAGGAAGGGATGGCTGAGGTCGCCCGGTTTATTGAAATGAACGG
CTCTTTTGCTGACGAGAACAGGGGCTGGTGAAATGCAGTTTAAGGTTTACACCTATAAAAGAGAGAGCCG
TTATCGTCTGTTTGTGGATGTACAGAGTGATATTATTGACACGCCCGGGCGACGGATGGTGATCCCCCTG
GCCAGTGCACGTCTGCTGTCAGATAAAGTCCCCCGTGAACTTTACCCGGTGGTGCATATCGGGGATGAAA
GCTGGCGCATGATGACCACCGATATGGCCAGTGTGCCGGTGTCCGTTATCGGGGAAGAAGTGGCTGATCT
CAGCCACCGCGAAAATGACATCAAAAACGCCATTAACCTGATGTTCTGGGGAATATAAATGTCAGGCTCC
CTTATACACAGCCAGTCTGCAGGTCGACCATAGTGCTCTTCAGGCGATCTGGGTGGCAGCGGCGGCCGC
